>Addgene plasmid #24154 | T7-RelA(S276E) | addgene partial sequence | sequence record 29924 | 24154 with CMV-F
AGCTCGTTTAGTGAACCGTCAGATCGCCTGGAGACGCCATCCACGCTGTTTTGACCTCCATAGAAGACAC
CGGGACCGATCCAGCCTCCGGGGGATCTTGGTGGCGTGAAACTCCCGCACCTCTTCGGCCAGCGCCTTGT
AGAAGCGCGTATGGCTTCGTGGGGATCTATGGCTAGCATGACTGGTGGACAGCAAATGGGTCGCGGATCC
GACGAACTGTTCCCCCTCATCTTCCCGGCAGAGCCAGCCCAGGCCTCTGGCCCCTATGTGGAGATCATTG
AGCAGCCCAAGCAGCGGGGCATGCGCTTCCGCTACAAGTGCGAGGGGCGCTCCGCGGGCAGCATCCCAGG
CGAGAGGAGCACAGATACCACCAAGACCCACCCCACCATCAAGATCAATGGCTACACAGGACCAGGGACA
GTGCGCATCTCCCTGGTCACCAAGGACCCTCCTCACCGGCCTCACCCCCACGAGCTTGTAGGAAAGGACT
GCCGGGATGGCTTCTATGAGGCTGAGCTCTGCCCGGACCGCTGCATCCACAGTTTCCAGAACCTGGGAAT
CCAGTGTGTGAAGAAGCGGGACCTGGAGCAGGCTATCAGTCAGCGCATCCAGACCAACAACAACCCCTTC
CAAGTTCCCNATAGAAAGAG
