>Addgene plasmid #24154 | T7-RelA(S276E) | addgene partial sequence | sequence record 29925 | 24154 with hRELA-R (ACCATGGTGGGAAACTCATC)
GGCTGGGGTGCTGGCTTGGGGACAGAAGCTGAGCTGCGGGAAGGCACAGCAATGCGTCGAGGTGGAGGCC
GGGGGTCGGTGGGTCCGCTGAAAGGACTCTTCTTCATGATGCTCTTGAAGGTCTCATATGTCCTTTTACG
TTTCTCCTCAATCCGGTGACGATCGTCTGTATCTGGCAGGTACTGGAATTCCATGGGCTCACTGAGCTCC
CGGTCCTCAGGCCGCCGCAGCTGCATGGAGACACGCACAGGAGCCTGCAGGCTGGGGTCTGCGTAGGGAG
GGGTCCGGAACACAATGGCCACTTGTCGGTGCACATCAGCTTGCGAAAAGGAGCCTCGGGCCTCCCAGCC
TGGTCCCGTGAAATACACCTCAATGTCCTCTTTCTGCACCTTGTCACACAGTAGGAAGATCTCATCCCCA
CCGAGGCAGCTGCCAGAGTTTCGGTTCACTCGGCAGATCTTGAGCTCGGCAGTGTTGGGGGCACGATTGT
CAAAGATGGGATGAGAAAGGACAGGCGGCAGGCGGAGGGGCCTGCCTGATGGGTCCCGCACTGTCACCTG
GAAGCAGAGCCGCACAGCATTCAGGTCGTAGTCCCCACGCTGCTCTTCTATAGGAACTTGGAAGGGGTTG
TTGTTGGTCTGGATGCGCTGACTGATAGCCTGCTCCAGGTCCCGCTTCTTCACACACTGGATTCCCAGGT
TCTGGAAACTGTGGATGCAGCGGTCCGGGCAGAGCTCANCCTCATAGAAGCCATCC
