[The description below was written by a language model from this plasmid's Addgene catalogue record.]
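Description:
T7-RelA(S276E) is a mammalian expression plasmid built on a modified pEV3S backbone (about 5.1 kb without insert). It carries a roughly 1.6 kb human RELA coding sequence, which encodes the p65 subunit of NF-κB. The insert was cloned between BamHI and XbaI sites, both of which are retained. It is fused at its N terminus to a backbone-encoded T7 gene 10 epitope tag, so the expressed protein can be detected or immunoprecipitated with anti-T7 antibodies and told apart from endogenous RelA. The plasmid is maintained in E. coli as a high-copy construct under ampicillin selection. The record does not explicitly name the promoter or the bacterial origin. The listed 5′ sequencing primer is a CMV forward primer, which suggests CMV regulatory sequence upstream of the insert, but this is an inference rather than a stated feature. No mammalian selection marker is described, and no feature table is provided.

The defining feature is the S276E substitution, which replaces serine 276 with glutamate. Serine-to-glutamate changes are commonly used as phosphomimetics, because the negative charge approximates constitutive phosphorylation at that residue. The associated publication examines how RelA phosphorylation regulates RelA acetylation. The construct is therefore suited to transfection experiments testing how a phosphorylation-like state at Ser276 affects RelA modification and NF-κB function. Such experiments would typically compare it with wild-type and other mutant versions, which the depositor notes also exist.
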