Addgene plasmid #24154: T7-RelA(S276E)
Depositing lab: Warner Greene. Depositing organization: J. David Gladstone Institutes. Publication: NF-kappaB RelA phosphorylation regulates RelA acetylation. Chen LF, Williams SA, Mu Y, Nakano H, Duerr JM, Buckbinder L, Greene WC. Mol Cell Biol. 2005 Sep . 25(18):7966-75. 10.1128/MCB.25.18.7966-7975.2005 PubMed 16135789.
Backbone
  Vector backbone: modified pEV3S (pLG-033)
  Backbone manufacturer: Matthias et al, Nucleic Acid Research (1989).
  Backbone size w/o insert (bp): 5120
  Vector type: Mammalian Expression
Growth in bacteria
  Bacterial resistance: Ampicillin, 100 μg/mL
  Growth temperature: 37°C
  Growth strain: DH5alpha
  Copy number: High Copy
Gene/Insert
  Gene/Insert name: RelA
  Species: H. sapiens (human)
  Insert size (bp): 1600
  Mutation: S276E
  Entrez Gene: RELA (a.k.a. AIF3BL3, CMCU, NFKB3, p65)
  Tag / fusion protein: T7 gp10 (N terminal on backbone)
  Cloning method: Restriction Enzyme; 5′ cloning site BamHI (not destroyed); 3′ cloning site XbaI (not destroyed)
  Sequencing primers: 5′ CMV-F
Terms and licenses: Academic/Nonprofit Terms; Industry Terms: Not Available to Industry
Depositor comments: FOr more details for this expression construct as well as other mutants, please contact Dr Lin-Feng CHen ()
How to cite: T7-RelA(S276E) was a gift from Warner Greene (Addgene plasmid # 24154 ; http://n2t.net/addgene:24154 ; RRID:Addgene_24154)
